Addgene plasmid #172842: pUC57-Amp_CRISPIE donor B1
Purpose: CRISPIE donor B1 (Zhong et al, eLife 2021), mEGFP translational phase (0-0), excised by ACTB i4 sgRNA or DRS-1 sgRNA (with SpCas9).
Depositing lab: Haining Zhong. Depositing organization: Oregon Health & Science University. Publication: High-fidelity, efficient, and reversible labeling of endogenous proteins using CRISPR-based designer exon insertion. Zhong H, Ceballos CC, Massengill CI, Muniak MA, Ma L, Qin M, Petrie SK, Mao T. Elife. 2021 Jun 8;10. pii: 64911. doi: 10.7554/eLife.64911. PubMed 34100715.
Backbone
  Vector backbone: pUC57-Amp
  Backbone size w/o insert (bp): 2671
  Total vector size (bp): 3852
  Vector type: CRISPR
Growth in bacteria
  Bacterial resistance: Ampicillin, 100 μg/mL
  Growth temperature: 37°C
  Growth strain: DH5alpha
  Copy number: High Copy
Gene/Insert
  Gene/Insert name: CRISPIE designer exon (phase 0-0) encoding mEGFP
Terms and licenses: Academic/Nonprofit Terms; Industry Terms: Not Available to Industry
How to cite: pUC57-Amp_CRISPIE donor B1 was a gift from Haining Zhong (Addgene plasmid # 172842 ; http://n2t.net/addgene:172842 ; RRID:Addgene_172842)
