[The description below was written by a language model from this plasmid's Addgene catalogue record and pLannotate feature annotations shown in this document.]
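Description:
pUC57-Amp_CRISPIE donor B1 is a 3,852 bp donor plasmid for CRISPIE (CRISPR-based designer exon insertion), built on the pUC57-Amp cloning backbone. It is maintained in E. coli at high copy through the ColE1/pUC-type origin and selected with ampicillin via the β-lactamase gene and its native promoter. The remaining annotated backbone features are cloning-vector remnants: the lac promoter, operator and CAP binding site, and fragments of lacZα, lacI, rop and bom. They flank the insert and play no evident role in the plasmid's function as a donor.

The payload is a designer exon encoding monomeric EGFP, annotated as a single 717 bp coding feature. No mammalian promoter is annotated, which fits the strategy: the module is not expressed from the plasmid but is meant to be inserted into an intron of an endogenous gene, where it is spliced into the mRNA as an extra exon so that the native protein carries an internal or terminal mEGFP label. The "0-0" designation is the translational phase of the exon, meaning it begins and ends on codon boundaries and so suits introns lying between complete codons. The roughly 1.2 kb insert is larger than the mEGFP coding sequence. The surrounding sequence presumably holds the intronic splice signals and nuclease target sites, but the feature table does not annotate them. According to the record, the donor module is excised from the plasmid by SpCas9 guided by either the ACTB intron 4 sgRNA or the DRS-1 sgRNA, releasing a linear fragment for integration at the cut genomic intron. The nuclease and guide RNAs must be supplied separately.

The plasmid is used for fluorescent tagging of endogenous proteins, an approach its source publication describes as high-fidelity, efficient and reversible.
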