Features (pLannotate 1.2.2; 11 found; start..end, strand, type, name):
    206..794     -  rep_origin     ori: high-copy-number ColE1/pMB1/pBR322/pUC origin of replication
    965..1825    -  CDS            AmpR: β-lactamase; bla; confers resistance to ampicillin, carbenicillin, and related antibiotics
   1826..1930    -  promoter       AmpR promoter: bla
   2025..2060    +  CDS            rop (fragment): Rop protein, which maintains plasmids at low copy number; rop
   2162..2261    +  misc_feature   bom (fragment): basis of mobility region from pBR322
   2267..2424    -  CDS            lacZα (fragment): LacZα fragment of β-galactosidase; lacZ fragment
   2649..3365    +  CDS            mEGFP: mEGFP is a basic (constitutively fluorescent) green fluorescent protein published in 2002, derived from Aequorea victoria. It has moderate acid sensitivity.
   3680..3696    -  protein_bind   lac operator: The lac repressor binds to the lac operator to inhibit transcription in E. coli. This inhibition can be relieved by adding lactose or isopropyl-β-D-thiogalactopyranoside (IPTG). lac repressor encoded by lacI
   3704..3734    -  promoter       lac promoter: promoter for the E. coli lac operon
   3749..3770    -  protein_bind   CAP binding site: CAP binding activates transcription in the presence of cAMP. E. coli catabolite activator protein
   3783..23      -  CDS            lacI (fragment) (across the origin): lac repressor; lacI; The lac repressor binds to the lac operator to inhibit transcription in E. coli. This inhibition can be relieved by adding lactose or isopropyl-β-D-thiogalactopyranoside (IPTG).
>Addgene plasmid #172842 | pUC57-Amp_CRISPIE donor B1 | addgene full sequence | sequence record 340939 | Addgene NGS Result
GAGGCGGTTTGCGTATTGGGCGCTCTTCCGCTTCCTCGCTCACTGACTCGCTGCGCTCGGTCGTTCGGCT
GCGGCGAGCGGTATCAGCTCACTCAAAGGCGGTAATACGGTTATCCACAGAATCAGGGGATAACGCAGGA
AAGAACATGTGAGCAAAAGGCCAGCAAAAGGCCAGGAACCGTAAAAAGGCCGCGTTGCTGGCGTTTTTCC
ATAGGCTCCGCCCCCCTGACGAGCATCACAAAAATCGACGCTCAAGTCAGAGGTGGCGAAACCCGACAGG
ACTATAAAGATACCAGGCGTTTCCCCCTGGAAGCTCCCTCGTGCGCTCTCCTGTTCCGACCCTGCCGCTT
ACCGGATACCTGTCCGCCTTTCTCCCTTCGGGAAGCGTGGCGCTTTCTCATAGCTCACGCTGTAGGTATC
TCAGTTCGGTGTAGGTCGTTCGCTCCAAGCTGGGCTGTGTGCACGAACCCCCCGTTCAGCCCGACCGCTG
CGCCTTATCCGGTAACTATCGTCTTGAGTCCAACCCGGTAAGACACGACTTATCGCCACTGGCAGCAGCC
ACTGGTAACAGGATTAGCAGAGCGAGGTATGTAGGCGGTGCTACAGAGTTCTTGAAGTGGTGGCCTAACT
ACGGCTACACTAGAAGAACAGTATTTGGTATCTGCGCTCTGCTGAAGCCAGTTACCTTCGGAAAAAGAGT
TGGTAGCTCTTGATCCGGCAAACAAACCACCGCTGGTAGCGGTGGTTTTTTTGTTTGCAAGCAGCAGATT
ACGCGCAGAAAAAAAGGATCTCAAGAAGATCCTTTGATCTTTTCTACGGGGTCTGACGCTCAGTGGAACG
AAAACTCACGTTAAGGGATTTTGGTCATGAGATTATCAAAAAGGATCTTCACCTAGATCCTTTTAAATTA
AAAATGAAGTTTTAAATCAATCTAAAGTATATATGAGTAAACTTGGTCTGACAGTTACCAATGCTTAATC
AGTGAGGCACCTATCTCAGCGATCTGTCTATTTCGTTCATCCATAGTTGCCTGACTCCCCGTCGTGTAGA
TAACTACGATACGGGAGGGCTTACCATCTGGCCCCAGTGCTGCAATGATACCGCGAGACCCACGCTCACC
GGCTCCAGATTTATCAGCAATAAACCAGCCAGCCGGAAGGGCCGAGCGCAGAAGTGGTCCTGCAACTTTA
TCCGCCTCCATCCAGTCTATTAATTGTTGCCGGGAAGCTAGAGTAAGTAGTTCGCCAGTTAATAGTTTGC
GCAACGTTGTTGCCATTGCTACAGGCATCGTGGTGTCACGCTCGTCGTTTGGTATGGCTTCATTCAGCTC
CGGTTCCCAACGATCAAGGCGAGTTACATGATCCCCCATGTTGTGCAAAAAAGCGGTTAGCTCCTTCGGT
CCTCCGATCGTTGTCAGAAGTAAGTTGGCCGCAGTGTTATCACTCATGGTTATGGCAGCACTGCATAATT
CTCTTACTGTCATGCCATCCGTAAGATGCTTTTCTGTGACTGGTGAGTACTCAACCAAGTCATTCTGAGA
ATAGTGTATGCGGCGACCGAGTTGCTCTTGCCCGGCGTCAATACGGGATAATACCGCGCCACATAGCAGA
ACTTTAAAAGTGCTCATCATTGGAAAACGTTCTTCGGGGCGAAAACTCTCAAGGATCTTACCGCTGTTGA
GATCCAGTTCGATGTAACCCACTCGTGCACCCAACTGATCTTCAGCATCTTTTACTTTCACCAGCGTTTC
TGGGTGAGCAAAAACAGGAAGGCAAAATGCCGCAAAAAAGGGAATAAGGGCGACACGGAAATGTTGAATA
CTCATACTCTTCCTTTTTCAATATTATTGAAGCATTTATCAGGGTTATTGTCTCATGAGCGGATACATAT
TTGAATGTATTTAGAAAAATAAACAAATAGGGGTTCCGCGCACATTTCCCCGAAAAGTGCCACCTGACGT
CTAAGAAACCATTATTATCATGACATTAACCTATAAAAATAGGCGTATCACGAGGCCCTTTCGTCTCGCG
CGTTTCGGTGATGACGGTGAAAACCTCTGACACATGCAGCTCCCGGAGACGGTCACAGCTTGTCTGTAAG
CGGATGCCGGGAGCAGACAAGCCCGTCAGGGCGCGTCAGCGGGTGTTGGCGGGTGTCGGGGCTGGCTTAA
CTATGCGGCATCAGAGCAGATTGTACTGAGAGTGCACCATATGCGGTGTGAAATACCGCACAGATGCGTA
AGGAGAAAATACCGCATCAGGCGCCATTCGCCATTCAGGCTGCGCAACTGTTGGGAAGGGCGATCGGTGC
GGGCCTCTTCGCTATTACGCCAGCTGGCGAAAGGGGGATGTGCTGCAAGGCGATTAAGTTGGGTAACGCC
AGGGTTTTCCCAGTCACGACGTTGTAAAACGACGGCCAGTGAATTGACGCGTATTGGGATACTAGTAAAA
GGCAAACACTGGTCGGAGGAATTCGACGCTTCCGAGTACGGTACAGGCGGCCGCGACGCTTCCGAGTACG
GTACAGGCAAATTGCTCCAGAAGGGTGAGAAGGCTAGAGATGTGGGAGAACTGGGTGGAAGGCAGAATCG
ACCACGTCTAAGGTTGTGGGTTTACTGTGTCTTACAGTTGAAGGAAACCGGTGCCACCATGGTGAGCAAG
GGCGAGGAGCTGTTCACCGGGGTGGTGCCCATCCTGGTCGAGCTGGACGGCGACGTAAACGGCCACAAGT
TCAGCGTGTCCGGCGAGGGCGAGGGCGATGCCACCTACGGCAAGCTGACCCTGAAGTTCATCTGCACCAC
CGGCAAGCTGCCCGTGCCCTGGCCCACCCTCGTGACCACCCTGACCTACGGCGTGCAGTGCTTCAGCCGC
TACCCCGACCACATGAAGCAGCACGACTTCTTCAAGTCCGCCATGCCCGAAGGCTACGTCCAGGAGCGCA
CCATCTTCTTCAAGGACGACGGCAACTACAAGACCCGCGCCGAGGTGAAGTTCGAGGGCGACACCCTGGT
GAACCGCATCGAGCTGAAGGGCATCGACTTCAAGGAGGACGGCAACATCCTGGGGCACAAGCTGGAGTAC
AACTACAACAGCCACAACGTCTATATCATGGCCGACAAGCAGAAGAACGGCATCAAGGTGAACTTCAAGA
TCCGCCACAACATCGAGGACGGCAGCGTGCAGCTCGCCGACCACTACCAGCAGAACACCCCCATCGGCGA
CGGCCCCGTGCTGCTGCCCGACAACCACTACCTGAGCACCCAGTCCAAGCTGAGCAAAGACCCCAACGAG
AAGCGCGATCACATGGTCCTGCTGGAGTTCGTGACCGCCGCCGGGATCACTCTCGGCATGGACGAGCTGT
ACAAGTCCGGAGGTAGTGCTGGTGGTACCGGACTCAGATCTGGCAGCGGTGGAGGCAGCGCAGGTCCTGC
CGCAGTAAGGATTCTTTCTTCCTGAATCTCTGGGGTGCATTAAGGGTATTGCCTTAGTAGAGGGGCATGC
CCCAGGGGAGTGGAGGTGGGGTGAGGGTGGAGGACCTGTACCGTACTCGGAAGCGTCGATATCCCTGTAC
CGTACTCGGAAGCGTCCTGCAGAAAAGGCAAACACTGGTCGGAGGAAGCTTATCCCAATGGCGCGCCGAG
CTTGGCGTAATCATGGTCATAGCTGTTTCCTGTGTGAAATTGTTATCCGCTCACAATTCCACACAACATA
CGAGCCGGAAGCATAAAGTGTAAAGCCTGGGGTGCCTAATGAGTGAGCTAACTCACATTAATTGCGTTGC
GCTCACTGCCCGCTTTCCAGTCGGGAAACCTGTCGTGCCAGCTGCATTAATGAATCGGCCAACGCGCGGG
GA
